>Addgene plasmid #186001 | NSP7-1x-BioID2 pBabe-puro (SARS-CoV-2) | addgene full sequence | sequence record 364551 | Addgene NGS Result
TGTGGAAAGTCCCCAGGCTCCCCAGCAGGCAGAAGTATGCAAAGCATGCATCTCAATTAGTCAGCAACCA
TAGTCCCGCCCCTAACTCCGCCCATCCCGCCCCTAACTCCGCCCAGTTCCGCCCATTCTCCGCCCCATGG
CTGACTAATTTTTTTTATTTATGCAGAGGCCGAGGCCGCCTCGGCCTCTGAGCTATTCCAGAAGTAGTGA
GGAGGCTTTTTTGGAGGCCTAGGCTTTTGCAAAAAGCTTACCATGACCGAGTACAAGCCCACGGTGCGCC
TCGCCACCCGCGACGACGTCCCCAGGGCCGTACGCACCCTCGCCGCCGCGTTCGCCGACTACCCCGCCAC
GCGCCACACCGTCGATCCGGACCGCCACATCGAGCGGGTCACCGAGCTGCAAGAACTCTTCCTCACGCGC
GTCGGGCTCGACATCGGCAAGGTGTGGGTCGCGGACGACGGCGCCGCGGTGGCGGTCTGGACCACGCCGG
AGAGCGTCGAAGCGGGGGCGGTGTTCGCCGAGATCGGCCCGCGCATGGCCGAGTTGAGCGGTTCCCGGCT
GGCCGCGCAGCAACAGATGGAAGGCCTCCTGGCGCCGCACCGGCCCAAGGAGCCCGCGTGGTTCCTGGCC
ACCGTCGGCGTCTCGCCCGACCACCAGGGCAAGGGTCTGGGCAGCGCCGTCGTGCTCCCCGGAGTGGAGG
CGGCCGAGCGCGCCGGGGTGCCCGCCTTCCTGGAGACCTCCGCGCCCCGCAACCTCCCCTTCTACGAGCG
GCTCGGCTTCACCGTCACCGCCGACGTCGAGGTGCCCGAAGGACCGCGCACCTGGTGCATGACCCGCAAG
CCCGGTGCCTGACGCCCGCCCCACGACCCGCAGCGCCCGACCGAAAGGAGCGCACGACCCCATGCATCGA
TAAAATAAAAGATTTTATTTAGTCTCCAGAAAAAGGGGGGAATGAAAGACCCCACCTGTAGGTTTGGCAA
GCTAGCTTAAGTAACGCCATTTTGCAAGGCATGGAAAAATACATAACTGAGAATAGAGAAGTTCAGATCA
AGGTCAGGAACAGATGGAACAGCTGAATATGGGCCAAACAGGATATCTGTGGTAAGCAGTTCCTGCCCCG
GCTCAGGGCCAAGAACAGATGGAACAGCTGAATATGGGCCAAACAGGATATCTGTGGTAAGCAGTTCCTG
CCCCGGCTCAGGGCCAAGAACAGATGGTCCCCAGATGCGGTCCAGCCCTCAGCAGTTTCTAGAGAACCAT
CAGATGTTTCCAGGGTGCCCCAAGGACCTGAAATGACCCTGTGCCTTATTTGAACTAACCAATCAGTTCG
CTTCTCGCTTCTGTTCGCGCGCTTCTGCTCCCCGAGCTCAATAAAAGAGCCCACAACCCCTCACTCGGGG
CGCCAGTCCTCCGATTGACTGAGTCGCCCGGGTACCCGTGTATCCAATAAACCCTCTTGCAGTTGCATCC
GACTTGTGGTCTCGCTGTTCCTTGGGAGGGTCTCCTCTGAGTGATTGACTACCCGTCAGCGGGGGTCTTT
CATTTGGGGGCTCGTCCGGGATCGGGAGACCCCTGCCCAGGGACCACCGACCCACCACCGGGAGGCAAGC
TGGCCAGCAACTTATCTGTGTCTGTCCGATTGTCTAGTGTCTATGACTGATTTTATGCGCCTGCGTCGGT
ACTAGTTAGCTAACTAGCTCTGTATCTGGCGGACCCGTGGTGGAACTGACGAGTTCTGAACACCCGGCCG
CAACCCTGGGAGACGTCCCAGGGACTTTGGGGGCCGTTTTTGTGGCCCGACCTGAGGAAGGGAGTCGATG
TGGAATCCGACCCCGTCAGGATATGTGGTTCTGGTAGGAGACGAGAACCTAAAACAGTTCCCGCCTCCGT
CTGAATTTTTGCTTTCGGTTTGGAACCGAAGCCGCGCGTCTTGTCTGCTGCAGCGCTGCAGCATCGTTCT
GTGTTGTCTCTGTCTGACTGTGTTTCTGTATTTGTCTGAAAATTAGGGCCAGACTGTTACCACTCCCTTA
AGTTTGACCTTAGGTCACTGGAAAGATGTCGAGCGGATCGCTCACAACCAGTCGGTAGATGTCAAGAAGA
GACGTTGGGTTACCTTCTGCTCTGCAGAATGGCCAACCTTTAACGTCGGATGGCCGCGAGACGGCACCTT
TAACCGAGACCTCATCACCCAGGTTAAGATCAAGGTCTTTTCACCTGGCCCGCATGGACACCCAGACCAG
GTCCCCTACATCGTGACCTGGGAAGCCTTGGCTTTTGACCCCCCTCCCTGGGTCAAGCCCTTTGTACACC
CTAAGCCTCCGCCTCCTCTTCCTCCATCCGCCCCGTCTCTCCCCCTTGAACCTCCTCGTTCGACCCCGCC
TCGATCCTCCCTTTATCCAGCCCTCACTCCTTCTCTAGGCGCCGGCCGGATCCGCCACCATGAGCAAGAT
GTCCGACGTGAAGTGCACCTCCGTGGTGCTGCTGTCTGTGCTGCAGCAGCTGCGCGTGGAGAGCTCCTCT
AAGCTGTGGGCCCAGTGCGTGCAGCTGCACAACGACATCCTGCTGGCCAAGGACACCACCGAGGCTTTCG
AAAAGATGGTGTCTCTGCTGAGCGTGCTGCTGTCCATGCAGGGAGCTGTGGACATCAACAAGCTGTGCGA
GGAAATGCTGGACAACAGGGCTACCCTGCAGACCGGTGGTGGAGGCGGGTCTGAATTCTTCAAGAACCTG
ATCTGGCTGAAGGAGGTGGACAGCACCCAGGAGAGACTGAAGGAGTGGAACGTGAGCTACGGCACCGCCC
TGGTGGCCGACAGACAGACCAAGGGCAGAGGCGGCCTGGGCAGAAAGTGGCTGAGCCAGGAGGGCGGCCT
GTACTTCAGCTTCCTGCTGAACCCCAAGGAGTTCGAGAACCTGCTGCAGCTGCCCCTGGTGCTGGGCCTG
AGCGTGAGCGAGGCCCTGGAGGAGATCACCGAGATCCCCTTCAGCCTGAAGTGGCCCAACGACGTGTACT
TCCAGGAGAAGAAGGTGAGCGGCGTGCTGTGCGAGCTGAGCAAGGACAAGCTGATCGTGGGCATCGGCAT
CAACGTGAACCAGAGAGAGATCCCCGAGGAGATCAAGGACAGAGCCACCACCCTGTACGAGATCACCGGC
AAGGACTGGGACAGAAAGGAGGTGCTGCTGAAGGTGCTGAAGAGAATCAGCGAGAACCTGAAGAAGTTCA
AGGAGAAGAGCTTCAAGGAGTTCAAGGGCAAGATCGAGAGCAAGATGCTGTACCTGGGCGAGGAGGTGAA
GCTGCTGGGCGAGGGCAAGATCACCGGCAAGCTGGTGGGCCTGAGCGAGAAGGGCGGCGCCCTGATCCTG
ACCGAGGAGGGCATCAAGGAGATCCTGAGCGGCGAGTTCAGCCTGAGAAGAAGCTACCCTTACGATGTAC
CGGATTACGCATGAGTCGACCCTGTGGAATGTGTGTCAGTTAGGGTGTGGAAAGTCCCCAGGCTCCCCAG
CAGGCAGAAGTATGCAAAGCATGCATCTCAATTAGTCAGCAACCAGG
Features (pLannotate 1.2.2; 6 found; start..end, strand, type, name):
    253..852     +  CDS            PuroR: puromycin N-acetyltransferase; pac from Streptomyces alboniger; confers resistance to puromycin
    951..1544    +  LTR            LTR: long terminal repeat from Moloney murine leukemia virus
   1666..1940    +  misc_feature   MESV Ψ (fragment): packaging signal of murine embryonic stem cell virus
   2007..2423    +  CDS            gag (truncated): truncated Moloney murine leukemia virus (MMLV) gag gene lacking the start codon
   2719..3414    +  CDS            BioID2: promiscuous R40G mutant of a biotin protein ligase from Aquifex aeolicus (Kim et al., 2016)
   3461..243     +  promoter       SV40 promoter (across the origin): SV40 enhancer and early promoter
