[The description below was written by a language model from this plasmid's Addgene catalogue record and pLannotate feature annotations shown in this document.]
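Description:
NSP7-1x-BioID2 pBabe-puro (SARS-CoV-2) is a Moloney murine leukemia virus-based retroviral vector for mammalian expression, built on the pBabe-puro backbone. It carries the SARS-CoV-2 non-structural protein NSP7, a product of the ORF1ab polyprotein gene, cloned between BamHI and EcoRI sites (both retained) and fused at its C terminus to BioID2 and an HA epitope tag. BioID2 is the promiscuous R40G mutant of the Aquifex aeolicus biotin protein ligase, which biotinylates proteins near the fusion so that they can be captured and identified. Transcription of the fusion is driven by the retroviral LTR. A downstream SV40 enhancer/early promoter drives the puromycin N-acetyltransferase gene, allowing selection of stably transduced cells. The packaging signal and the truncated, start-codon-less gag segment upstream of the insert allow the genomic RNA to be encapsidated when viral proteins are supplied in trans by a packaging system. The plasmid is propagated in bacteria under ampicillin selection, and its copy number is not recorded.

The annotated sequence is only 3,547 nt, treated as circular, and contains a single LTR, the Ψ fragment, truncated gag, BioID2, the SV40 promoter and PuroR. No ampicillin resistance gene, bacterial origin of replication or second LTR is annotated, which suggests that the sequence record covers only part of the plasmid rather than the complete construct. The NSP7 coding region and HA tag are also not annotated, although unannotated space flanks BioID2 on both sides where they would be expected. The construct was made for proximity-dependent biotinylation studies that map host proteins in the vicinity of individual SARS-CoV-2 proteins.
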