Addgene plasmid #186001: NSP7-1x-BioID2 pBabe-puro (SARS-CoV-2)
Purpose: Expresses SARS-CoV-2 NSP7 fused to BioID2 and HA tag
Depositing lab: Kyle Roux. Depositing organization: Sanford Research. Publication: A BioID-Derived Proximity Interactome for SARS-CoV-2 Proteins. May DG, Martin-Sancho L, Anschau V, Liu S, Chrisopulos RJ, Scott KL, Halfmann CT, Diaz Pena R, Pratt D, Campos AR, Roux KJ. Viruses. 2022 Mar 15;14(3). pii: v14030611. doi: 10.3390/v14030611. PubMed 35337019.
Backbone
  Vector backbone: pBabe-puro
  Vector type: Mammalian Expression, Retroviral
  Selectable markers: Puromycin
Growth in bacteria
  Bacterial resistance: Ampicillin, 100 μg/mL
  Growth temperature: 37°C
  Growth strain: NEB Stable
  Copy number: Unknown
Gene/Insert
  Gene/Insert name: SARS-CoV-2 NSP7
  Species: SARS-CoV-2
  Entrez Gene: ORF1ab (a.k.a. GU280_gp01)
  Promoter: LTR
  Tag / fusion protein: BioID2 (C terminal on insert); HA (C terminal on insert)
  Cloning method: Restriction Enzyme; 5′ cloning site BamHI (not destroyed); 3′ cloning site EcoRI (not destroyed)
  Sequencing primers: 5′ pBabeF
Terms and licenses: Academic/Nonprofit Terms; Industry Terms: Not Available to Industry
How to cite: NSP7-1x-BioID2 pBabe-puro (SARS-CoV-2) was a gift from Kyle Roux (Addgene plasmid # 186001)
